>Addgene plasmid #195608 | pET23PI-Sce ESARC D218A | addgene full sequence | sequence record 383674 | Addgene NGS Result
AAACACGGAAACCGAAGACCATTCATGTTGTTGCTCAGGTCGCAGACGTTTTGCAGCAGCAGTCGCTTCA
CGTTCGCTCGCGTATCGGTGATTCATTCTGCTAACCAGTAAGGCAACCCCGCCAGCCTAGCCGGGTCCTC
AACGACAGGAGCACGATCATGCGCACCCGTGGCCAGGACCCAACGCTGCCCGAGATCTCGATCCCGCGAA
ATTAATACGACTCACTATAGGGAGACCACAACGGTTTCCCTCTAGAAATAATTTTGTTTAACTTTAAGAA
GGAGATATACATATGTGCTTTGCCAAGGGTACCAATGTTTTAATGGCGGATGGGTCTATTGAATGTATTG
AAAACATTGAGGTTGGTAATAAGGTCATGGGTAAAGATGGCAGACCTCGTGAGGTAATTAAATTGCCCAG
AGGAAGAGAAACTATGTACAGCGTCGTGCAGAAAAGTCAGCACAGAGCCCACAAAAGTGACTCAAGTCGT
GAAGTGCCAGAATTACTCAAGTTTACGTGTAATGCGACCCATGAGTTGGTTGTTAGAACACCTCGTAGTG
TCCGCCGTTTGTCTCGTACCATTAAGGGTGTCGAATATTTTGAAGTTATTACTTTTGAGATGGGCCAAAA
GAAAGCCCCCGACGGTAGAATTGTTGAGCTTGTCAAGGAAGTTTCAAAGAGCTACCCAATATCTGAGGGG
CCTGAGAGAGCCAACGAATTAGTAGAATCCTATAGAAAGGCTTCAAATAAAGCTTATTTTGAGTGGACTA
TTGAGGCCAGAGATCTTTCTCTGTTGGGTTCCCATGTTCGTAAAGCTACCTACCAGACTTACGCTCCAAT
TCTTTATGAGAATGACCACTTTTTCGACTACATGCAAAAAAGTAAGTTTCATCTCACCATTGAAGGTCCA
AAAGTACTTGCTTATCTCCTAGGCCTATGGATTGGTGCTGGATTGTCGGACCGGGCAACTTTTTCGGTTG
ATTCCAGAGATACTTCTTTGATGGAACGTGTTACTGAATATGCTGAAAAGTTGAATTTGTGCGCCGAGTA
TAAGGACAGAAAAGAACCACAAGTTGCCAAAACTGTTAATTTGTACTCTAAAGTTGTCAGAGGTAATGGT
ATTCGCAATAATCTTAATACTGAGAATCCATTATGGGACGCTATTGTTGGCTTAGGATTCTTGAAGGACG
GTGTCAAAAATATTCCTTCTTTCTTGTCTACGGACAATATCGGTACTCGTGAAACATTTCTGGCCGGTCT
AATTGATTCTGATGGCTACGTAACTGATGAGCATGGTATTAAAGCAACAATAAAGACAATTCATACTTCT
GTCAGAGATGGTTTGGTTTCCCTTGCTCGTTCTTTAGGCTTAGTAGTCTCGGTTAACGCAGAACCTGCTA
AGGTTGACATGAATGGCACCAAACATAAAATTAGTTATGCTATTTATATGTCTGGTGGAGATGTTTTGCT
TAACGTTCTTTCGAAGTGTGCCGGCTCTAAAAAATTCAGGCCTGCTCCCGCCGCTGCTTTTGCACGTGAG
TGCCGCGGATTTTATTTCGAGTTACAAGAATTGAAGGAAGACGATTATTATGGGATTACTTTATCTGATG
ATTCTGATCATCAGTTTTTGCTTGCCAACCAGGTTGTCGTCCATAATTAGGCTAGCATGACTGGTGGACA
GCAAATGGGTCGCGGATCCGAATTCGAGCTCCGTCGACAAGCTTGCGGCCGCACTCGAGCACCACCACCA
CCACCACTGAGATCCGGCTGCTAACAAAGCCCGAAAGGAAGCTGAGTTGGCTGCTGCCACCGCTGAGCAA
TAACTAGCATAACCCCTTGGGGCCTCTAAACGGGTCTTGAGGGGTTTTTTGCTGAAAGGAGGAACTATAT
CCGGATTGGCGAATGGG
[124 nt withheld, positions 1908-2031]
C
[91 nt withheld, positions 2033-2123]
A
[49 nt withheld, positions 2125-2173]
CCTTTGACGTTGGAGTCCACGTTCTTT
[37 nt withheld, positions 2201-2237]
ACCCTATCTCGGTCTATTCTTTTGATTTATAAGGGATTTTGCCGATTTCGGCCTATTGGTTAAAAAATGA
GCTGATTTAACAAAAATTTAACGCGAATTTTAACAAAATATTAACGCTTACAATTTAGGTGGCACTTTTC
GGGGAAATGTGCGCGGAACCCCTATTTGTTTATTTTTCTAAATACATTCAAATATGTATCCGCTCATGAG
ACAATAACCCTGATAAATGCTTCAATAATATTGAAAAAGGAAGAGTATGAGTATTCAACATTTCCGTGTC
GCCCTTATTCCCTTTTTTGCGGCATTTTGCCTTCCTGTTTTTGCTCACCCAGAAACGCTGGTGAAAGTAA
AAGATGCTGAAGATCAGTTGGGTGCACGAGTGGGTTACATCGAACTGGATCTCAACAGCGGTAAGATCCT
TGAGAGTTTTCGCCCCGAAGAACGTTTTCCAATGATGAGCACTTTTAAAGTTCTGCTATGTGGCGCGGTA
TTATCCCGTATTGACGCCGGGCAAGAGCAACTCGGTCGCCGCATACACTATTCTCAGAATGACTTGGTTG
AGTACTCACCAGTCACAGAAAAGCATCTTACGGATGGCATGACAGTAAGAGAATTATGCAGTGCTGCCAT
AACCATGAGTGATAACACTGCGGCCAACTTACTTCTGACAACGATCGGAGGACCGAAGGAGCTAACCGCT
TTTTTGCACAACATGGGGGATCATGTAACTCGCCTTGATCGTTGGGAACCGGAGCTGAATGAAGCCATAC
CAAACGACGAGCGTGACACCACGATGCCTGCAGCAATGGCAACAACGTTGCGCAAACTATTAACTGGCGA
ACTACTTACTCTAGCTTCCCGGCAACAATTAATAGACTGGATGGAGGCGGATAAAGTTGCAGGACCACTT
CTGCGCTCGGCCCTTCCGGCTGGCTGGTTTATTGCTGATAAATCTGGAGCCGGTGAGCGTGGGTCTCGCG
GTATCATTGCAGCACTGGGGCCAGATGGTAAGCCCTCCCGTATCGTAGTTATCTACACGACGGGGAGTCA
GGCAACTATGGATGAACGAAATAGACAGATCGCTGAGATAGGTGCCTCACTGATTAAGCATTGGTAACTG
TCAGACCAAGTTTACTCATATATACTTTAGATTGATTTAAAACTTCATTTTTAATTTAAAAGGATCTAGG
TGAAGATCCTTTTTGATAATCTCATGACCAAAATCCCTTAACGTGAGTTTTCGTTCCACTGAGCGTCAGA
CCCCGTAGAAAAGATCAAAGGATCTTCTTGAGATCCTTTTTTTCTGCGCGTAATCTGCTGCTTGCAAACA
AAAAAACCACCGCTACCAGCGGTGGTTTGTTTGCCGGATCAAGAGCTACCAACTCTTTTTCCGAAGGTAA
CTGGCTTCAGCAGAGCGCAGATACCAAATACTGTCCTTCTAGTGTAGCCGTAGTTAGGCCACCACTTCAA
GAACTCTGTAGCACCGCCTACATACCTCGCTCTGCTAATCCTGTTACCAGTGGCTGCTGCCAGTGGCGAT
AAGTCGTGTCTTACCGGGTTGGACTCAAGACGATAGTTACCGGATAAGGCGCAGCGGTCGGGCTGAACGG
GGGGTTCGTGCACACAGCCCAGCTTGGAGCGAACGACCTACACCGAACTGAGATACCTACAGCGTGAGCT
ATGAGAAAGCGCCACGCTTCCCGAAGGGAGAAAGGCGGACAGGTATCCGGTAAGCGGCAGGGTCGGAACA
GGAGAGCGCACGAGGGAGCTTCCAGGGGGAAACGCCTGGTATCTTTATAGTCCTGTCGGGTTTCGCCACC
TCTGACTTGAGCGTCGATTTTTGTGATGCTCGTCAGGGGGGCGGAGCCTATGGAAAAACGCCAGCAACGC
GGCCTTTTTACGGTTCCTGGCCTTTTGCTGGCCTTTTGCTCACATGTTCTTTCCTGCGTTATCCCCTGAT
TCTGTGGATAACCGTATTACCGCCTTTGAGTGAGCTGATACCGCTCGCCGCAGCCGAACGACCGAGCGCA
GCGAGTCAGTGAGCGAGGAAGCGGAAGAGCGCCTGATGCGGTATTTTCTCCTTACGCATCTGTGCGGTAT
TTCACACCGCAATGGTGCACTCTCAGTACAATCTGCTCTGATGCCGCATAGTTAAGCCAGTATACACTCC
GCTATCGCTACGTGACTGGGTCATGGCTGCGCCCCGACACCCGCCAACACCCGCTGACGCGCCCTGACGG
GCTTGTCTGCTCCCGGCATCCGCTTACAGACAAGCTGTGACCGTCTCCGGGAGCTGCATGTGTCAGAGGT
TTTCACCGTCATCACCGAAACGCGCGAGGCAGCTGCGGTAAAGCTCATCAGCGTGGTCGTGAAGCGATTC
ACAGATGTCTGCCTGTTCATCCGCGTCCAGCTCGTTGAGTTTCTCCAGAAGCGTTAATGTCTGGCTTCTG
ATAAAGCGGGCCATGTTAAGGGCGGTTTTTTCCTGTTTGGTCACTGATGCCTCCGTGTAAGGGGGATTTC
TGTTCATGGGGGTAATGATACCGATGAAACGAGAGAGGATGCTCACGATACGGGTTACTGATGATGAACA
TGCCCGGTTACTGGAACGTTGTGAGGGTAAACAACTGGCGGTATGGATGCGGCGGGACCAGAGAAAAATC
ACTCAGGGTCAATGCCAGCGCTTCGTTAATACAGATGTAGGTGTTCCACAGGGTAGCCAGCAGCATCCTG
CGATGCAGATCCGGAACATAATGGTGCAGGGCGCTGACTTCCGCGTTTCCAGACTTTACG
Features (pLannotate 1.2.2; 15 found; start..end, strand, type, name):
    213..231     +  promoter       T7 promoter: promoter for bacteriophage T7 RNA polymerase
    263..285     +  RBS            RBS: efficient ribosome binding site from bacteriophage T7 gene 10 (Olins and Rangwala, 1989)
    296..1114    +  CDS            Sce VMA intein 5' region: 5' region of the intein from the yeast Vma1 subunit of the vacuolar ATPase (Chong et al., 1998); Saccharomyces cerevisiae VMA1
   1117..1634    +  CDS            Sce VMA intein 3' region (fragment): modified 3' region of the intein from the yeast Vma1 subunit of the vacuolar ATPase (Chong et al., 1998); Saccharomyces cerevisiae VMA1; C-terminal cleavage of this intein can be induced by thiols.
   1660..1690    +  CDS            T7 tag (gene 10 leader) (fragment): leader peptide from bacteriophage T7 gene 10 promotes efficient translation in E. coli
   1740..1757    +  CDS            9xHis (fragment): 9xHis affinity tag
   1767..1816    +  CDS            SET1 (fragment): solubility-enhancement tag derived from T7 phage gene 10B
   1824..1871    +  terminator     T7 terminator: transcription terminator for bacteriophage T7 RNA polymerase
   1908..2336    +  rep_origin     f1 ori (sequence partly withheld): f1 bacteriophage origin of replication; arrow indicates direction of (+) strand synthesis
   2389..2493    +  promoter       AmpR promoter: bla
   2494..3354    +  CDS            AmpR: β-lactamase; bla; confers resistance to ampicillin, carbenicillin, and related antibiotics
   3525..4113    +  rep_origin     ori: high-copy-number ColE1/pMB1/pBR322/pUC origin of replication
   4299..4438    -  misc_feature   bom: basis of mobility region from pBR322
   4540..4731    -  CDS            rop: Rop protein, which maintains plasmids at low copy number; rop
   4748..101     +  CDS            YPB1_ECOLX (across the origin): Protein predicted: Swiss-Prot protein existence level 4. From Escherichia coli.
