[The description below was written by a language model from this plasmid's Addgene catalogue record and pLannotate feature annotations shown in this document.]
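Description:
pET23PI-Sce ESARC D218A is a bacterial expression plasmid of about 5 kb, built on the Novagen pET-23a backbone, for producing a catalytically inactive variant of the Saccharomyces cerevisiae homing endonuclease PI-SceI (also called VDE). It is propagated in E. coli under ampicillin selection (AmpR, β-lactamase) from a ColE1/pMB1-type origin and is catalogued as high copy. The annotation also detects the bom site, a rop reading frame and an f1 phage origin, all of which are backbone elements.

The insert encodes the excised intein of the yeast VMA1 vacuolar ATPase subunit, beginning with amino-terminal methionine-cysteine residues. The feature table annotates it as adjoining 5' and 3' Sce VMA intein segments. It sits downstream of the T7 promoter and the phage T7 gene 10 ribosome binding site and upstream of the T7 terminator, so expression requires a host that supplies T7 RNA polymerase. Short T7 tag, His tag and gene 10-derived fragments are detected between the insert and the terminator. These appear to be residual pET-23a polylinker sequence, and the record does not say whether any of them is fused to the protein.

The coding sequence was engineered with silent AvrII and RsrII sites flanking the N-terminal LAGLIDADG (dodecapeptide) motif and silent EaeI and SnaBI sites flanking the C-terminal motif, which would allow cassette replacement of either motif. This version carries D218A in the first LAGLIDADG motif, an active-site substitution that inactivates the enzyme. The catalogue additionally lists nucleotide changes T928C, T929C and A942C without explaining them. The associated study concerned substitutions that uncouple DNA binding from DNA cleavage, so the construct serves as a source of cleavage-deficient PI-SceI for such biochemical analysis.
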