Addgene plasmid #195608: pET23PI-Sce ESARC D218A
Purpose: Expresses PI-SceI (VDE) homing endonuclease/intein from the T7 promoter that contains the D218A active site mutation
Depositing lab: Frederick Gimble. Depositing organization: Purdue University. Publication: Substitutions in conserved dodecapeptide motifs that uncouple the DNA binding and DNA cleavage activities of PI-SceI endonuclease. Gimble FS, Stephens BW. J Biol Chem. 1995 Mar 17;270(11):5849-56. doi: 10.1074/jbc.270.11.5849. PubMed 7890714.
Backbone
  Vector backbone: pET-23a
  Backbone manufacturer: Novagen
  Vector type: Bacterial Expression
Growth in bacteria
  Bacterial resistance: Ampicillin, 100 μg/mL
  Growth temperature: 37°C
  Growth strain: DH5alpha
  Copy number: High Copy
Gene/Insert
  Gene/Insert name: PI-SceI (alt name: VDE)
  Species: S. cerevisiae (budding yeast)
  Mutation: T928C, T929C, A942C
  Promoter: T7
  Cloning method: Restriction Enzyme; 5′ cloning site Unknown (unknown if destroyed)
Terms and licenses: Academic/Nonprofit Terms; Industry Terms: Not Available to Industry
Depositor comments: Expresses the excised intein of the VMA1 gene product including amino-terminal methionine-cysteine residues. Contains silent AvrII and RsrII sites near the borders of the N-terminal LAGLIDADG motif and silent EaeI and SnaBI sites near the borders of the C-terminal motif. Contains a D218A mutation in the first LAGLIDADG motif that inactivates the protein.
How to cite: pET23PI-Sce ESARC D218A was a gift from Frederick Gimble (Addgene plasmid # 195608 ; http://n2t.net/addgene:195608 ; RRID:Addgene_195608)
